>Addgene plasmid #249821 | pGLU_78 | addgene full sequence | sequence record 498524 | Addgene NGS Result
GTGACTCAGGTCTCACGTATGCGTTAGTGTGTAGTGTCGGTTCCGCAGCCACACGCCGTGTGAAGCTGGA
AGAAGATAATTCTTTTCTGTTTGATAGTCAGCTTAATGGGGGGTATCGGGGTATCCTGTTCTTTCAATAA
AATAAAAGACAGTGTTAAGCAAAAAATTGATAGTATGGGTGATAAAGGAACTTATGGAGTGAGTGCCTCT
CACCCCCTTGCGGTTGAGGAAGGTAATGTGAGACCGGGATTCACATTGGATACGAGATCCGTAGATTGAT
AAGAGGACACGGAATATCCCAGGCTAGGTGGAGGCTCAGTGATGATAAGTCTGCGATGGTGGATGCATGT
GTCATGGTCATAGCTGTTTCCTGTGTGAAATTGTTATCCGCTCAGAGGGCACAATCCTATTCCGCGCTAT
CCGACAATCTCCAAGACATTAGGTGGAGTTCAGTTCGGCGTATGGCATATGTCGCTGGAAAGAACATGTG
AGCAAAAGGCCAGCAAAAGGCCAGGAACCGTAAAAAGGCCGCGTTGCTGGCGTTTTTCCATAGGCTCCGC
CCCCCTGACGAGCATCACAAAAATCGACGCTCAAGTCAGAGGTGGCGAAACCCGACAGGACTATAAAGAT
ACCAGGCGTTTCCCCCTGGAAGCTCCCTCGTGCGCTCTCCTGTTCCGACCCTGCCGCTTACCGGATACCT
GTCCGCCTTTCTCCCTTCGGGAAGCGTGGCGCTTTCTCATAGCTCACGCTGTAGGTATCTCAGTTCGGTG
TAGGTCGTTCGCTCCAAGCTGGGCTGTGTGCACGAACCCCCCGTTCAGCCCGACCGCTGCGCCTTATCCG
GTAACTATCGTCTTGAGTCCAACCCGGTAAGACACGACTTATCGCCACTGGCAGCAGCCACTGGTAACAG
GATTAGCAGAGCGAGGTATGTAGGCGGTGCTACAGAGTTCTTGAAGTGGTGGCCTAACTACGGCTACACT
AGAAGAACAGTATTTGGTATCTGCGCTCTGCTGAAGCCAGTTACCTTCGGAAAAAGAGTTGGTAGCTCTT
GATCCGGCAAACAAACCACCGCTGGTAGCGGTGGTTTTTTTGTTTGCAAGCAGCAGATTACGCGCAGAAA
AAAAGGATCTCAAGAAGATCCTTTGATCTTTTCTACGGGGTCTGACGCTCTATTCAACAAAGCCGCCGTC
CCGTCAAGTCAGCGTAAATGGGTAGGGGGCTTCAAATCGTCCCCCCATACGATATAAGTTGTTACTAGTG
CTTGGATTCTCACCAATAAAAAACGCCCGGCGGCAACCGAGCGTTCTGAACAAATCCAGATGGAGTTCTG
AGGTCATTACTGGATCTATCAACAGGAGTCCAAGCGAGCTCGATATCAAATTACGCCCCGCCCTGCCACT
CATCGCAGTACTGTTGTAATTCATTAAGCATTCTGCCGACATGGAAGCCATCACAAACGGCATGATGAAC
CTGAATCGCCAGCGGCATCAGCACCTTGTCGCCTTGCGTATAATATTTGCCCATGGTGAAAACGGGGGCG
AAGAAGTTGTCCATATTGGCCACGTTTAAATCAAAACTGGTGAAACTCACCCAGGGATTGGCTGAGACGA
AAAACATATTCTCAATAAACCCTTTAGGGAAATAGGCCAGGTTTTCACCGTAACACGCCACATCTTGCGA
ATATATGTGTAGAAACTGCCGGAAATCGTCGTGGTATTCACTCCAGAGCGATGAAAACGTTTCAGTTTGC
TCATGGAAAACGGTGTAACAAGGGTGAACACTATCCCATATCACCAGCTCACCGTCTTTCATTGCCATAC
GAAATTCCGGATGAGCATTCATCAGGCGGGCAAGAATGTGAATAAAGGCCGGATAAAACTTGTGCTTATT
TTTCTTTACGGTCTTTAAAAAGGCCGTAATATCCAGCTGAACGGTCTGGTTATAGGTACATTGAGCAACT
GACTGAAATGCCTCAAAATGTTCTTTACGATGCCATTGGGATATATCAACGGTGGTATATCCAGTGATTT
TTTTCTCCATTTTAGCTTCCTTAGCTCCTGAAAATCTCGATAACTCAAAAAATACGCCCGGTAGTGATCT
TATTTCATTATGGTGAAAGTTGGAACCTCTTACGTGCCGATCAACGTCTCATTGATACCTGAAACAAAAC
CCATCGTACGGCCAAGGAAGTCTCCAATAACTGTGATCCACCACAAGCGCCAGGGTTTTCCCAGTCACGA
CGTTGTAAAACGACGGCCAGTCATGCATAATCCGCACGCATCTGGAATAAGGAAGTGCCATTCCGCCTGA
CCT
Features (pLannotate 1.2.2; 7 found; start..end, strand, type, name):
     70..234     +  CDS            capD (fragment): CAPD_BACAN - Also known as dep. Experimental evidence at protein level: Swiss-Prot protein existence level 1. Transpeptidase that cleaves the poly-gamma-D-glutamate capsule and catalyzes the formation of an amide bond with the side- chain amino group of meso-diaminopimelic acid (m-DAP) in the peptidoglycan scaffold (PubMed:19017271). Degradation of the high- molecular weight capsule (H-capsule) to the lower-molecular weight capsule (L-capsule), which is released from the bacterial cell surface. The production of L-capsule is essential to mediate escape from host defenses. From Bacillus anthrac
    379..394     -  protein_bind   lac operator (fragment): The lac repressor binds to the lac operator to inhibit transcription in E. coli. This inhibition can be relieved by adding lactose or isopropyl-β-D-thiogalactopyranoside (IPTG). lac repressor encoded by lacI
    545..1133    -  rep_origin     ori: high-copy-number ColE1/pMB1/pBR322/pUC origin of replication
   1266..1360    -  terminator     lambda t0 terminator: transcription terminator from phage lambda
   1384..2040    -  CDS            cat: CAT_ECOLX - Experimental evidence at protein level: Swiss-Prot protein existence level 1. This enzyme is an effector of chloramphenicol resistance in bacteria. From Escherichia coli. This protein is used as a marker in many commonly used cloning vectors, such as pACYC184.
   2041..2143    -  promoter       cat promoter: promoter of the E. coli cat gene encoding chloramphenicol acetyltransferase
   2218..2261    -  CDS            lacZα (fragment): LacZα fragment of β-galactosidase; lacZ fragment
