[The description below was written by a language model from this plasmid's Addgene catalogue record and pLannotate feature annotations shown in this document.]
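Description:
pGLU_78 is a small (about 2.3 kb) synthetic-biology plasmid that carries a single member of a sequence library, described in the record as variant 14143 of the RS421 library. No named backbone is given, but the annotated features show a minimal E. coli cloning vector. It has a high-copy ColE1/pUC-type origin of replication and a chloramphenicol acetyltransferase (cat) gene driven by its native cat promoter and followed by the phage lambda t0 terminator. This fits the catalogue listing of chloramphenicol selection and high copy number in a standard cloning strain. Short remnants of a lac operator and of the lacZα coding region lie on either side of the insert region. They are probably leftovers of a lacZα-based cloning site and not functional elements.

The insert, listed as 14143_[abr], is attributed to Bacillus anthracis. The only annotated feature in that region is a roughly 165-nt match to a fragment of capD (also called dep), the transpeptidase that processes the poly-γ-D-glutamate capsule and anchors it to peptidoglycan. This is far too short to encode the enzyme, so the plasmid carries a small piece of B. anthracis-derived sequence, not a working capsule gene. The record does not say what role the fragment plays, for example as a regulatory or promoter-like part, and no promoter, reporter or transposon element is annotated around it. The associated publication describes a scalable transposon mutagenesis system for non-model bacteria, so the plasmid most likely serves as an individually archived library part from that work. Its exact use is not stated.
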