Addgene plasmid #249821: pGLU_78
Purpose: RS421 library variant 14143
Depositing lab: Nili Ostrov. Depositing organization: Cultivarium, Convergent Research. Publication: A scalable transposon mutagenesis system for non-model bacteria. Gilbert C, Leung J, Crits-Christoph A, Kang SC, Esmurria A, Fenn K, Brumwell SL, Martin-Moldes Z, Mendler K, Barnum TP, Nguyen M-A, Lee HH, Ostrov N. bioRxiv 2025.12.22.696024 10.64898/2025.12.22.696024.
Backbone
  Vector backbone: N/A
  Vector type: Synthetic Biology
Growth in bacteria
  Bacterial resistance: Chloramphenicol, 25 μg/mL
  Growth temperature: 37°C
  Growth strain: DH5alpha
  Copy number: High Copy
Gene/Insert
  Gene/Insert name: 14143_[abr]
  Species: Bacillus anthracis
  Mutation: N/A
  Cloning method: Other
Terms and licenses: Academic/Nonprofit Terms; Industry Terms: Not Available to Industry
How to cite: pGLU_78 was a gift from Nili Ostrov (Addgene plasmid # 249821 ; http://n2t.net/addgene:249821 ; RRID:Addgene_249821)
